>Addgene plasmid #201105 | pcDNA3.1-ERBB4-V5/HIS | addgene full sequence | sequence record 394497 | Addgene NGS Result
TGACGTCGACGGATCGGGAGATCTCCCGATCCCCTATGGTGCACTCTCAGTACAATCTGCTCTGATGCCG
CATAGTTAAGCCAGTATCTGCTCCCTGCTTGTGTGTTGGAGGTCGCTGAGTAGTGCGCGAGCAAAATTTA
AGCTACAACAAGGCAAGGCTTGACCGACAATTGCATGAAGAATCTGCTTAGGGTTAGGCGTTTTGCGCTG
CTTCGCGATGTACGGGCCAGATATACGCGTTGACATTGATTATTGACTAGTTATTAATAGTAATCAATTA
CGGGGTCATTAGTTCATAGCCCATATATGGAGTTCCGCGTTACATAACTTACGGTAAATGGCCCGCCTGG
CTGACCGCCCAACGACCCCCGCCCATTGACGTCAATAATGACGTATGTTCCCATAGTAACGCCAATAGGG
ACTTTCCATTGACGTCAATGGGTGGAGTATTTACGGTAAACTGCCCACTTGGCAGTACATCAAGTGTATC
ATATGCCAAGTACGCCCCCTATTGACGTCAATGACGGTAAATGGCCCGCCTGGCATTATGCCCAGTACAT
GACCTTATGGGACTTTCCTACTTGGCAGTACATCTACGTATTAGTCATCGCTATTACCATGGTGATGCGG
TTTTGGCAGTACATCAATGGGCGTGGATAGCGGTTTGACTCACGGGGATTTCCAAGTCTCCACCCCATTG
ACGTCAATGGGAGTTTGTTTTGGCACCAAAATCAACGGGACTTTCCAAAATGTCGTAACAACTCCGCCCC
ATTGACGCAAATGGGCGGTAGGCGTGTACGGTGGGAGGTCTATATAAGCAGAGCTCTCTGGCTAACTAGA
GAACCCACTGCTTACTGGCTTATCGAAATTAATACGACTCACTATAGGGAGACCCAAGCTGGCTAGTTAA
GCTTGGTACCGAGCTCGGATCCACTAGTCCAGTGTGGTGGAATTGCCCTTCACCATGAAGCCGGCGACAG
GACTTTGGGTCTGGGTGAGCCTTCTCGTGGCGGCGGGGACCGTCCAGCCCAGCGATTCTCAGTCAGTGTG
TGCAGGAACGGAGAATAAACTGAGCTCTCTCTCTGACCTGGAACAGCAGTACCGAGCCTTGCGCAAGTAC
TATGAAAACTGTGAGGTTGTCATGGGCAACCTGGAGATAACCAGCATTGAGCACAACCGGGACCTCTCCT
TCCTGCGGTCTGTTCGAGAAGTCACAGGCTACGTGTTAGTGGCTCTTAATCAGTTTCGTTACCTGCCTCT
GGAGAATTTACGCATTATTCGTGGGACAAAACTTTATGAGGATCGATATGCCTTGGCAATATTTTTAAAC
TACAGAAAAGATGGAAACTTTGGACTTCAAGAACTTGGATTAAAGAACTTGACAGAAATCCTAAATGGTG
GAGTCTATGTAGACCAGAACAAATTCCTTTGTTATGCAGACACCATTCATTGGCAAGATATTGTTCGGAA
CCCATGGCCTTCCAACTTGACTCTTGTGTCAACAAATGGTAGTTCAGGATGTGGACGTTGCCATAAGTCC
TGTACTGGCCGTTGCTGGGGACCCACAGAAAATCATTGCCAGACTTTGACAAGGACGGTGTGTGCAGAAC
AATGTGACGGCAGATGCTACGGACCTTACGTCAGTGACTGCTGCCATCGAGAATGTGCTGGAGGCTGCTC
AGGACCTAAGGACACAGACTGCTTTGCCTGCATGAATTTCAATGACAGTGGAGCATGTGTTACTCAGTGT
CCCCAAACCTTTGTCTACAATCCAACCACCTTTCAACTGGAGCACAATTTCAATGCAAAGTACACATATG
GAGCATTCTGTGTCAAGAAATGTCCACATAACTTTGTGGTAGATTCCAGTTCTTGTGTGCGTGCCTGCCC
TAGTTCCAAGATGGAAGTAGAAGAAAATGGGATTAAAATGTGTAAACCTTGCACTGACATTTGCCCAAAA
GCTTGTGATGGCATTGGCACAGGATCATTGATGTCAGCTCAGACTGTGGATTCCAGTAACATTGACAAAT
TCATAAACTGTACCAAGATCAATGGGAATTTGATCTTTCTAGTCACTGGTATTCATGGGGACCCTTACAA
TGCAATTGAAGCCATAGACCCAGAGAAACTGAACGTCTTTCGGACAGTCAGAGAGATAACAGGTTTCCTG
AACATACAGTCATGGCCACCAAACATGACTGACTTCAGTGTTTTTTCTAACCTGGTGACCATTGGTGGAA
GAGTACTCTATAGTGGCCTGTCCTTGCTTATCCTCAAGCAACAGGGCATCACCTCTCTACAGTTCCAGTC
CCTGAAGGAAATCAGCGCAGGAAACATCTATATTACTGACAACAGCAACCTGTGTTATTATCATACCATT
AACTGGACAACACTCTTCAGCACAATCAACCAGAGAATAGTAATCCGGGACAACAGAAAAGCTGAAAATT
GTACTGCTGAAGGAATGGTGTGCAACCATCTGTGTTCCAGTGATGGCTGTTGGGGACCTGGGCCAGACCA
ATGTCTGTCGTGTCGCCGCTTCAGTAGAGGAAGGATCTGCATAGAGTCTTGTAACCTCTATGATGGTGAA
TTTCGGGAGTTTGAGAATGGCTCCATCTGTGTGGAGTGTGACCCCCAGTGTGAGAAGATGGAAGATGGCC
TCCTCACATGCCATGGACCGGGTCCTGACAACTGTACAAAGTGCTCTCATTTTAAAGATGGCCCAAACTG
TGTGGAAAAATGTCCAGATGGCTTACAGGGGGCAAACAGTTTCATTTTCAAGTATGCTGATCCAGATCGG
GAGTGCCACCCATGCCATCCAAACTGCACCCAAGGGTGTAACGGTCCCACTAGTCATGACTGCATTTACT
ACCCATGGACGGGCCATTCCACTTTACCACAACATGCTAGAACTCCCCTGATTGCAGCTGGAGTAATTGG
TGGGCTCTTCATTCTGGTCATTGTGGGTCTGACATTTGCTGTTTATGTTAGAAGGAAGAGCATCAAAAAG
AAAAGAGCCTTGAGAAGATTCTTGGAAACAGAGTTGGTGGAACCATTAACTCCCAGTGGCACAGCACCCA
ATCAAGCTCAACTTCGTATTTTGAAAGAAACTGAGCTGAAGAGGGTAAAAGTCCTTGGCTCAGGTGCTTT
TGGAACGGTTTATAAAGGTATTTGGGTACCTGAAGGAGAAACTGTGAAGATTCCTGTGGCTATTAAGATT
CTTAATGAGACAACTGGTCCCAAGGCAAATGTGGAGTTCATGGATGAAGCTCTGATCATGGCAAGTATGG
ATCATCCACACCTAGTCCGGTTGCTGGGTGTGTGTCTGAGCCCAACCATCCAGCTGGTTACTCAACTTAT
GCCCCATGGCTGCCTGTTGGAGTATGTCCACGAGCACAAGGATAACATTGGATCACAACTGCTGCTTAAC
TGGTGTGTCCAGATAGCTAAGGGAATGATGTACCTGGAAGAAAGACGACTCGTTCATCGGGATTTGGCAG
CCCGTAATGTCTTAGTGAAATCTCCAAACCATGTGAAAATCACAGATTTTGGGCTAGCCAGACTCTTGGA
AGGAGATGAAAAAGAGTACAATGCTGATGGAGGAAAGATGCCAATTAAATGGATGGCTCTGGAGTGTATA
CATTACAGGAAATTCACCCATCAGAGTGACGTTTGGAGCTATGGAGTTACTATATGGGAACTGATGACCT
TTGGAGGAAAACCCTATGATGGAATTCCAACGCGAGAAATCCCTGATTTATTAGAGAAAGGAGAACGTTT
GCCTCAGCCTCCCATCTGCACTATTGACGTTTACATGGTCATGGTCAAATGTTGGATGATTGATGCTGAC
AGTAGACCTAAATTTAAGGAACTGGCTGCTGAGTTTTCAAGGATGGCTCGAGACCCTCAAAGATACCTAG
TTATTCAGGGTGATGATCGTATGAAGCTTCCCAGTCCAAATGACAGCAAGTTCTTTCAGAATCTCTTGGA
TGAAGAGGATTTGGAAGATATGATGGATGCTGAGGAGTACTTGGTCCCTCAGGCTTTCAACATCCCACCT
CCCATCTATACTTCCAGAGCAAGAATTGACTCGAATAGGAGTGAAATTGGACACAGCCCTCCTCCTGCCT
ACACCCCCATGTCAGGAAACCAGTTTGTATACCGAGATGGAGGTTTTGCTGCTGAACAAGGAGTGTCTGT
GCCCTACAGAGCCCCAACTAGCACAATTCCAGAAGCTCCTGTGGCACAGGGTGCTACTGCTGAGATTTTT
GATGACTCCTGCTGTAATGGCACCCTACGCAAGCCAGTGGCACCCCATGTCCAAGAGGACAGTAGCACCC
AGAGGTACAGTGCTGACCCCACCGTGTTTGCCCCAGAACGGAGCCCACGAGGAGAGCTGGATGAGGAAGG
TTACATGACTCCTATGCGAGACAAACCCAAACAAGAATACCTGAATCCAGTGGAGGAGAACCCTTTTGTT
TCTCGGAGAAAAAATGGAGACCTTCAAGCATTGGATAATCCCGAATATCACAATGCATCCAATGGTCCAC
CCAAGGCCGAGGATGAGTATGTGAATGAGCCACTGTACCTCAACACCTTTGCCAACACCTTGGGAAAAGC
TGAGTACCTGAAGAACAACATACTGTCAATGCCAGAGAAGGCCAAGAAAGCGTTTGACAACCCTGACTAC
TGGAACCACAGCCTGCCACCTCGGAGCACCCTTCAGCACCCAGACTACCTGCAGGAGTACAGCACAAAAT
ATTTTTATAAACAGAATGGGCGGATCCGGCCTATTGTGGCAGAGAATCCTGAATACCTCTCTGAGTTCTC
CCTGAAGCCAGGCACTGTGCTGCCGCCTCCACCTTACAGACACCGGAATACTGTGGTTGCAAAGGGCAAT
TCTGCAGATATCCAGCACAGTGGCGGCCGCTCGAGTCTAGAGGGCCCGCGGTTCGAAGGTAAGCCTATCC
CTAACCCTCTCCTCGGTCTCGATTCTACGCGTACCGGTCATCATCACCATCACCATTGAGTTTAAACCCG
CTGATCAGCCTCGACTGTGCCTTCTAGTTGCCAGCCATCTGTTGTTTGCCCCTCCCCCGTGCCTTCCTTG
ACCCTGGAAGGTGCCACTCCCACTGTCCTTTCCTAATAAAATGAGGAAATTGCATCGCATTGTCTGAGTA
GGTGTCATTCTATTCTGGGGGGTGGGGTGGGGCAGGACAGCAAGGGGGAGGATTGGGAAGACAATAGCAG
GCATGCTGGGGATGCGGTGGGCTCTATGGCTTCTGAGGCGGAAAGAACCAGCTGGGGCTCTAGGGGGTAT
CCCC
[124 nt withheld, positions 5325-5448]
C
[91 nt withheld, positions 5450-5540]
A
[49 nt withheld, positions 5542-5590]
CCTTTGACGTTGGAGTCCACGTTCTTT
[37 nt withheld, positions 5618-5654]
ACCCTATCTCGGTCTATTCTTTTGATTTATAAGGGATTTTGCCGATTTCGGCCTATTGGTTAAAAAATGA
GCTGATTTAACAAAAATTTAACGCGAATTAATTCTGTGGAATGTGTGTCAGTTAGGGTGTGGAAAGTCCC
CAGGCTCCCCAGCAGGCAGAAGTATGCAAAGCATGCATCTCAATTAGTCAGCAACCAGGTGTGGAAAGTC
CCCAGGCTCCCCAGCAGGCAGAAGTATGCAAAGCATGCATCTCAATTAGTCAGCAACCATAGTCCCGCCC
CTAACTCCGCCCATCCCGCCCCTAACTCCGCCCAGTTCCGCCCATTCTCCGCCCCATGGCTGACTAATTT
TTTTTATTTATGCAGAGGCCGAGGCCGCCTCTGCCTCTGAGCTATTCCAGAAGTAGTGAGGAGGCTTTTT
TGGAGGCCTAGGCTTTTGCAAAAAGCTCCCGGGAGCTTGTATATCCATTTTCGGATCTGATCAAGAGACA
GGATGAGGATCGTTTCGCATGATTGAACAAGATGGATTGCACGCAGGTTCTCCGGCCGCTTGGGTGGAGA
GGCTATTCGGCTATGACTGGGCACAACAGACAATCGGCTGCTCTGATGCCGCCGTGTTCCGGCTGTCAGC
GCAGGGGCGCCCGGTTCTTTTTGTCAAGACCGACCTGTCCGGTGCCCTGAATGAACTGCAGGACGAGGCA
GCGCGGCTATCGTGGCTGGCCACGACGGGCGTTCCTTGCGCAGCTGTGCTCGACGTTGTCACTGAAGCGG
GAAGGGACTGGCTGCTATTGGGCGAAGTGCCGGGGCAGGATCTCCTGTCATCTCACCTTGCTCCTGCCGA
GAAAGTATCCATCATGGCTGATGCAATGCGGCGGCTGCATACGCTTGATCCGGCTACCTGCCCATTCGAC
CACCAAGCGAAACATCGCATCGAGCGAGCACGTACTCGGATGGAAGCCGGTCTTGTCGATCAGGATGATC
TGGACGAAGAGCATCAGGGGCTCGCGCCAGCCGAACTGTTCGCCAGGCTCAAGGCGCGCATGCCCGACGG
CGAGGATCTCGTCGTGACCCATGGCGATGCCTGCTTGCCGAATATCATGGTGGAAAATGGCCGCTTTTCT
GGATTCATCGACTGTGGCCGGCTGGGTGTGGCGGACCGCTATCAGGACATAGCGTTGGCTACCCGTGATA
TTGCTGAAGAGCTTGGCGGCGAATGGGCTGACCGCTTCCTCGTGCTTTACGGTATCGCCGCTCCCGATTC
GCAGCGCATCGCCTTCTATCGCCTTCTTGACGAGTTCTTCTGAGCGGGACTCTGGGGTTCGCGAAATGAC
CGACCAAGCGACGCCCAACCTGCCATCACGAGATTTCGATTCCACCGCCGCCTTCTATGAAAGGTTGGGC
TTCGGAATCGTTTTCCGGGACGCCGGCTGGATGATCCTCCAGCGCGGGGATCTCATGCTGGAGTTCTTCG
CCCACCCCAACTTGTTTATTGCAGCTTATAATGGTTACAAATAAAGCAATAGCATCACAAATTTCACAAA
TAAAGCATTTTTTTCACTGCATTCTAGTTGTGGTTTGTCCAAACTCATCAATGTATCTTATCATGTCTGT
ATACCGTCGACCTCTAGCTAGAGCTTGGCGTAATCATGGTCATAGCTGTTTCCTGTGTGAAATTGTTATC
CGCTCACAATTCCACACAACATACGAGCCGGAAGCATAAAGTGTAAAGCCTGGGGTGCCTAATGAGTGAG
CTAACTCACATTAATTGCGTTGCGCTCACTGCCCGCTTTCCAGTCGGGAAACCTGTCGTGCCAGCTGCAT
TAATGAATCGGCCAACGCGCGGGGAGAGGCGGTTTGCGTATTGGGCGCTCTTCCGCTTCCTCGCTCACTG
ACTCGCTGCGCTCGGTCGTTCGGCTGCGGCGAGCGGTATCAGCTCACTCAAAGGCGGTAATACGGTTATC
CACAGAATCAGGGGATAACGCAGGAAAGAACATGTGAGCAAAAGGCCAGCAAAAGGCCAGGAACCGTAAA
AAGGCCGCGTTGCTGGCGTTTTTCCATAGGCTCCGCCCCCCTGACGAGCATCACAAAAATCGACGCTCAA
GTCAGAGGTGGCGAAACCCGACAGGACTATAAAGATACCAGGCGTTTCCCCCTGGAAGCTCCCTCGTGCG
CTCTCCTGTTCCGACCCTGCCGCTTACCGGATACCTGTCCGCCTTTCTCCCTTCGGGAAGCGTGGCGCTT
TCTCATAGCTCACGCTGTAGGTATCTCAGTTCGGTGTAGGTCGTTCGCTCCAAGCTGGGCTGTGTGCACG
AACCCCCCGTTCAGCCCGACCGCTGCGCCTTATCCGGTAACTATCGTCTTGAGTCCAACCCGGTAAGACA
CGACTTATCGCCACTGGCAGCAGCCACTGGTAACAGGATTAGCAGAGCGAGGTATGTAGGCGGTGCTACA
GAGTTCTTGAAGTGGTGGCCTAACTACGGCTACACTAGAAGAACAGTATTTGGTATCTGCGCTCTGCTGA
AGCCAGTTACCTTCGGAAAAAGAGTTGGTAGCTCTTGATCCGGCAAACAAACCACCGCTGGTAGCGGTGG
TTTTTTTGTTTGCAAGCAGCAGATTACGCGCAGAAAAAAAGGATCTCAAGAAGATCCTTTGATCTTTTCT
ACGGGGTCTGACGCTCAGTGGAACGAAAACTCACGTTAAGGGATTTTGGTCATGAGATTATCAAAAAGGA
TCTTCACCTAGATCCTTTTAAATTAAAAATGAAGTTTTAAATCAATCTAAAGTATATATGAGTAAACTTG
GTCTGACAGTTACCAATGCTTAATCAGTGAGGCACCTATCTCAGCGATCTGTCTATTTCGTTCATCCATA
GTTGCCTGACTCCCCGTCGTGTAGATAACTACGATACGGGAGGGCTTACCATCTGGCCCCAGTGCTGCAA
TGATACCGCGAGACCCACGCTCACCGGCTCCAGATTTATCAGCAATAAACCAGCCAGCCGGAAGGGCCGA
GCGCAGAAGTGGTCCTGCAACTTTATCCGCCTCCATCCAGTCTATTAATTGTTGCCGGGAAGCTAGAGTA
AGTAGTTCGCCAGTTAATAGTTTGCGCAACGTTGTTGCCATTGCTACAGGCATCGTGGTGTCACGCTCGT
CGTTTGGTATGGCTTCATTCAGCTCCGGTTCCCAACGATCAAGGCGAGTTACATGATCCCCCATGTTGTG
CAAAAAAGCGGTTAGCTCCTTCGGTCCTCCGATCGTTGTCAGAAGTAAGTTGGCCGCAGTGTTATCACTC
ATGGTTATGGCAGCACTGCATAATTCTCTTACTGTCATGCCATCCGTAAGATGCTTTTCTGTGACTGGTG
AGTACTCAACCAAGTCATTCTGAGAATAGTGTATGCGGCGACCGAGTTGCTCTTGCCCGGCGTCAATACG
GGATAATACCGCGCCACATAGCAGAACTTTAAAAGTGCTCATCATTGGAAAACGTTCTTCGGGGCGAAAA
CTCTCAAGGATCTTACCGCTGTTGAGATCCAGTTCGATGTAACCCACTCGTGCACCCAACTGATCTTCAG
CATCTTTTACTTTCACCAGCGTTTCTGGGTGAGCAAAAACAGGAAGGCAAAATGCCGCAAAAAAGGGAAT
AAGGGCGACACGGAAATGTTGAATACTCATACTCTTCCTTTTTCAATATTATTGAAGCATTTATCAGGGT
TATTGTCTCATGAGCGGATACATATTTGAATGTATTTAGAAAAATAAACAAATAGGGGTTCCGCGCACAT
TTCCCCGAAAAGTGCCACC
Features (pLannotate 1.2.2; 21 found; start..end, strand, type, name):
     35..87      -  misc_feature   bom (fragment): basis of mobility region from pBR322
    242..621     +  enhancer       CMV enhancer: human cytomegalovirus immediate early enhancer
    622..825     +  promoter       CMV promoter: human cytomegalovirus (CMV) immediate early promoter
    821..854     +  LTR            5' LTR (truncated) (fragment): truncated 5' long terminal repeat (LTR) from HIV-1
    870..888     +  promoter       T7 promoter: promoter for bacteriophage T7 RNA polymerase
    965..4888    +  CDS            ERBB4: ERBB4_HUMAN - Also known as HER4. Experimental evidence at protein level: Swiss-Prot protein existence level 1. Tyrosine-protein kinase that plays an essential role as cell surface receptor for neuregulins and EGF family members and regulates development of the heart, the central nervous system and the mammary gland, gene transcription, cell proliferation, differentiation, migration and apoptosis. Required for normal cardiac muscle differentiation during embryonic development, and for postnatal cardiomyocyte proliferation. Required for normal development of the embryonic central nervous system
   4958..4999    +  CDS            V5 tag: epitope tag from simian virus 5
   5055..5279    +  polyA_signal   bGH poly(A) signal: bovine growth hormone polyadenylation signal
   5283..5304    +  promoter       SV40 promoter (fragment): SV40 enhancer and early promoter
   5325..5753    +  rep_origin     f1 ori (sequence partly withheld): f1 bacteriophage origin of replication; arrow indicates direction of (+) strand synthesis
   5767..6096    +  promoter       SV40 promoter: SV40 enhancer and early promoter
   6163..6954    +  CDS            neo: KKA2_KLEPN - Also known as kan, nptII. Experimental evidence at protein level: Swiss-Prot protein existence level 1. Resistance to kanamycin, neomycin, paromomycin, ribostamycin, butirosin and gentamicin B. From Klebsiella pneumoniae.
   6980..7138    +  CDS            ble (fragment): BLE_KLEPN - Experimental evidence at protein level: Swiss-Prot protein existence level 1. Binding protein with a strong affinity to the bleomycin family of antibiotics. Binds to CL990; an antimitotic-antibiotic compound. From Klebsiella pneumoniae.
   7133..7254    +  polyA_signal   SV40 poly(A) signal: SV40 polyadenylation signal
   7327..7343    -  protein_bind   lac operator: The lac repressor binds to the lac operator to inhibit transcription in E. coli. This inhibition can be relieved by adding lactose or isopropyl-β-D-thiogalactopyranoside (IPTG). lac repressor encoded by lacI
   7351..7381    -  promoter       lac promoter: promoter for the E. coli lac operon
   7396..7417    -  protein_bind   CAP binding site: CAP binding activates transcription in the presence of cAMP. E. coli catabolite activator protein
   7430..7522    -  CDS            lacI (fragment): lac repressor; lacI; The lac repressor binds to the lac operator to inhibit transcription in E. coli. This inhibition can be relieved by adding lactose or isopropyl-β-D-thiogalactopyranoside (IPTG).
   7705..8293    -  rep_origin     ori: high-copy-number ColE1/pMB1/pBR322/pUC origin of replication
   8464..9324    -  CDS            AmpR: β-lactamase; bla; confers resistance to ampicillin, carbenicillin, and related antibiotics
   9325..9429    -  promoter       AmpR promoter: bla
