[The description below was written by a language model from this plasmid's Addgene catalogue record and pLannotate feature annotations shown in this document.]
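Description:
pcDNA3.1-ERBB4-V5/HIS is a mammalian expression plasmid built on the Invitrogen pcDNA3.1-V5/His TOPO-cloning backbone, and it carries the full-length, wild-type human ERBB4 (HER4) receptor tyrosine kinase. The sequenced plasmid is about 9.5 kb. It is propagated in E. coli from a high-copy ColE1/pUC-type origin under ampicillin selection (β-lactamase driven by its own promoter). An f1 origin is also present, which would allow single-stranded DNA production. For mammalian cells, an SV40 early promoter drives a neomycin phosphotransferase gene followed by an SV40 polyadenylation signal, so stable transfectants can be selected with G418. The SV40 promoter region also contains the SV40 origin, which supports episomal replication in cells expressing large T antigen.

In the expression cassette, the human CMV immediate-early enhancer and promoter drive the ERBB4 open reading frame, and transcripts are terminated by the bovine growth hormone polyadenylation signal. A T7 promoter sits between the CMV promoter and the insert and can serve for in vitro transcription or as a sequencing primer site. The catalogue lists a C-terminal V5/His tag on the insert. The feature table annotates the V5 epitope downstream of ERBB4 but has no separate entry for the polyhistidine stretch. These tags allow detection or affinity capture of the receptor without an ERBB4-specific antibody. Several short annotations, namely the HIV-1 LTR fragment, the ble fragment, the lacI fragment and the bom fragment, are partial matches and probably reflect backbone remnants rather than functional elements.

The stated purpose is expression of human ERBB4 in mammalian cells, and the associated publication concerns in-cell profiling of the activity of oncogenic protein kinases.
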