Addgene plasmid #201105: pcDNA3.1-ERBB4-V5/HIS
Purpose: expression of human ERBB4 receptor tyrosine kinase in mammalian cells
Depositing lab: Pavel Krejčí. Publication: One reporter for in-cell activity profiling of majority of protein kinase oncogenes. Gudernova I, Foldynova-Trantirkova S, Ghannamova BE, Fafilek B, Varecha M, Balek L, Hruba E, Jonatova L, Jelinkova I, Kunova Bosakova M, Trantirek L, Mayer J, Krejci P. Elife. 2017 Feb 15;6. pii: e21536. doi: 10.7554/eLife.21536. PubMed 28199182.
Backbone
  Vector backbone: pcDNA3.1-V5/His
  Backbone manufacturer: Invitrogen
  Vector type: Mammalian Expression
Growth in bacteria
  Bacterial resistance: Ampicillin, 100 μg/mL
  Growth temperature: 37°C
  Growth strain: DH5alpha
  Copy number: High Copy
Gene/Insert
  Gene/Insert name: human ERBB4 receptor tyrosine kinase, full length, wildtype
  Species: H. sapiens (human)
  Entrez Gene: ERBB4 (a.k.a. ALS19, HER4, p180erbB4)
  Promoter: CMV
  Tag / fusion protein: V5/His (C terminal on insert)
  Cloning method: TOPO Cloning
Terms and licenses: Academic/Nonprofit Terms; Industry Terms: Not Available to Industry
How to cite: pcDNA3.1-ERBB4-V5/HIS was a gift from Pavel Krejčí (Addgene plasmid # 201105 ; http://n2t.net/addgene:201105 ; RRID:Addgene_201105)
